>Addgene plasmid #211754 | pUC-ChREBPα | addgene full sequence | sequence record 420906 | Addgene NGS Result
TCGCGCGTTTCGGTGATGACGGTGAAAACCTCTGACACATGCAGCTCCCGGAGACTGTCACAGCTTGTCT
GTAAGCGGATGCCGGGAGCAGACAAGCCCGTCAGGGCGCGTCAGCGGGTGTTGGCGGGTGTCGGGGCTGG
CTTAACTATGCGGCATCAGAGCAGATTGTACTGAGAGTGCACCATATGCGGTGTGAAATACCGCACAGAT
GCGTAAGGAGAAAATACCGCATCAGGCGCCATTCGCCATTCAGGCTGCGCAACTGTTGGGAAGGGCGATC
GGTGCGGGCCTCTTCGCTATTACGCCAGCTGGCGAAAGGGGGATGTGCTGCAAGGCGATTAAGTTGGGTA
ACGCCAGGGTTTTCCCAGTCACGACGTTGTAAAACGACGGCCAGTGAATTGACGCGTATTGGGATGCTAG
CCTTAAGAAGCTTATGGCGCGCGCGCTGGCGGATCTATCCGTGAACTTGCAGGTCCCCCGGGTCGTCCCT
AGCCCGGACTCGGACTCGGATACGGACTTGGAGGATCCGAGTCCCCGGCGCAGCGCGGGTGGCCTGCATC
GATCACAGGTCATCCACAGCGGACACTTCATGGTGTCTTCGCCGCACAGCGACTCGCTGACCCGGCGACG
CGACCAGGAGGGGCCCGTGGGGCTCGCCGACTTCGGGCCGCGCAGCATCGATCCGACACTCACCCACCTC
TTCGAGTGCTTGAGCCTGGCTTACAGTGGCAAGCTGGTCTCTCCCAAGTGGAAGAACTTCAAAGGCCTCA
AGTTGCTATGCCGGGACAAGATCCGGCTGAACAACGCCATCTGGAGAGCCTGGTACATTCAGTATGTGCA
ACGGAGGAAGAGCCCAGTGTGTGGTTTCGTGACCCCTCTGCAGGGGTCTGAAGCAGATGAGCACCGGAAA
CCTGAGGCTGTCATCCTGGAGGGTAATTACTGGAAGCGGCGCATCGAGGTGGTGATGCGCGAATACCACA
AGTGGAGAATCTACTACAAAAAGCGGCTCCGTAAGTCCAGCAGGGAAGGGGATTTCCTGGCTCCCAAGCA
GGTGGAAGGTGGGTGGCCGCCACCAGAGCGATGGTGCGAACAGCTCTTCTCCAGCGTGGTGCCTGTGCTG
CTTGGGGGCTCCGAGGAGGAGCCTGGGGGCCGGCAGCTTCTAGACCTGGACTGCTTCTTGTCCGATATCT
CCGACACACTCTTCACCATGACACAGCCCAGTCCTTCGTCCCTGCAGCTGCCCCCAGAAGATGCTTATGT
TGGCAATGCTGACATGATCCAGCCAGACCTGACGCCGCTGCAGCCCAGCCTAGATGACTTCATGGAGATA
TCAGATTTCTTCACCAATTACCGCCCCCCTCAGACACCCACATCTTCAAACTACATAGAGTCCCCCAGCT
TTGGCCCCATGGCTGACTCCCTCTTCAGCAGTGGGATCCTGGCCCCAGAGATGCCATCTCCAGCCTCGTC
TTCCTCCTCCTCAGGGATGACCCCTCACTCAGGGAATACACGCCTACAGGCTCGGAACAGCTGCTCTGGA
CCCTTGGATCCCAACCCCTTTCTGAGCTCTGAATTCCTTCTTCCTGAAGACCCTAAGACCAAGATCCCAC
CTGCTCCTGGACCGACCCCTCTCCTTCCATTCCCCACCCCTGTCAAGGTGCATGGCTTAGAGCCCTGCAC
CCCCTCTCCCTTCCCCACAATGGCTCCGCCCCCCTCTTTGTTGCCAGAAGAATCTCTCCTCTCTGCCAGG
TTCCCATTCACCTCAGCCCCTCCTGCTCCAGGAGTGTCTACGCTTCCTGCACCCACAACCTTTGTCCCCA
CCCCACAGCCCGGCCCTGGTCCCGTCCCCTTCTCTGTAGACCATCTGCCCCATGGGTACCTGGAACCCGT
CTTTGGGCCTCACTTCACTGTGCCTCAGGGTATGCAACCCAGGTGCAAGCCCTCCTCCCCATCCCCTGGG
GGACAAAAAGCAAGTCCACCCACCTTGGCCTCTGCCACCGCCAGTCCCACTGCCACTGCCACTGCCAGAG
ACAACAACCCCTGTCTTACACAGCTGCTCAGGGCAGCCAAGCCTGAGCAAGCACTGGAGCCTCCGACTAT
GCCCGGTACCCTCCTCCGGCCTCCAGAGTCCCCGCAGGATACAGTTTCTGAAATCCCCCGTGCCCGTGCC
TTTTTCCCCCCAATCCCGGCCCCTACACCACCCCGGCCACCTCCAGGCCCAGCCACATTGGCTCCTCCCA
GGTCCCTGGTTGTCCCCAAAGCAGAGCGGCTCTCGCCTCCAGCCTCCAGCGGCAGTGAGCGGCGACTATC
AGGGGATCTCAACTCCATACAACCCTCGGGGGCACTGAGTGTCCACCTGTCTCCCCCTCAAACTGTCCTA
AGCCGGGGTCGTGTAGACAACAACAAGATGGAGAACCGACGTATCACACACATCTCCGCGGAGCAGAAGA
GGCGGTTCAATATTAAGCTAGGATTCGACACCCTGCACGGACTTGTCAGCACGCTCAGTGCCCAGCCCAG
CCTCAAGGTGAGCAAAGCAACCACGCTTCAGAAGACAGCGGAGTACATCCTGATGCTGCAGCAGGAACGG
GCAGCTATGCAGGAGGAGGCGCAGCAGCTGCGGGATGAAATAGAGGAGCTCAACGCTGCCATCAACTTGT
GCCAGCAGCAGCTACCGGCCACCGGGGTGCCCATCACACATCAGCGCTTTGACCAGATGCGGGACATGTT
TGATGACTATGTCCGGACGCGCACGCTGCACAACTGGAAGTTCTGGGTGTTCAGCATCCTCATCCGACCT
TTATTTGAATCCTTCAATGGGATGGTGTCTACCGCCAGCTTGCACAGCCTCCGCCAGACCTCACTGGCCT
GGCTGGAACAGTACTGTTCCCTACCTGCTCTCCGGCCAACTGTCCTGAATTCCCTTCGCCAACTCAGCAC
TTCCACAAGCATCCTGACTGACCCCAGCCTTGTGCCTGAGCAAGCCACACGGGCAGTCACAGAGGGCACC
CTGGGGAGACCATTATAATGTACAGCGGCCGCCTCGAGATCCCAATGGCGCGCCGAGCTTGGCGTAATCA
TGGTCATAGCTGTTTCCTGTGTGAAATTGTTATCCGCTCACAATTCCACACAACATACGAGCCGGAAGCA
TAAAGTGTAAAGCCTGGGGTGCCTAATGAGTGAGCTAACTCACATTAATTGCGTTGCGCTCACTGCCCGC
TTTCCAGTCGGGAAACCTGTCGTGCCAGCTGCATTAATGAATCGGCCAACGCGCGGGGAGAGGCGGTTTG
CGTATTGGGCGCTGTTCCGCTTCCTCGCTCACTGACTCGCTGCGCTCGGTCGTTCGGCTGCGGCGAGCGG
TATCAGCTCACTCAAAGGCGGTAATACGGTTATCCACAGAATCAGGGGATAACGCAGGAAAGAACATGTG
AGCAAAAGGCCAGCAAAAGGCCAGGAACCGTAAAAAGGCCGCGTTGCTGGCGTTTTTCCATAGGCTCCGC
CCCCCTGACGAGCATCACAAAAATCGACGCTCAAGTCAGAGGTGGCGAAACCCGACAGGACTATAAAGAT
ACCAGGCGTTTCCCCCTGGAAGCTCCCTCGTGCGCTCTCCTGTTCCGACCCTGCCGCTTACCGGATACCT
GTCCGCCTTTCTCCCTTCGGGAAGCGTGGCGCTTTCTCATAGCTCACGCTGTAGGTATCTCAGTTCGGTG
TAGGTCGTTCGCTCCAAGCTGGGCTGTGTGCACGAACCCCCCGTTCAGCCCGACCGCTGCGCCTTATCCG
GTAACTATCGTCTTGAGTCCAACCCGGTAAGACACGACTTATCGCCACTGGCAGCAGCCACTGGTAACAG
GATTAGCAGAGCGAGGTATGTAGGCGGTGCTACAGAGTTCTTGAAGTGGTGGCCTAACTACGGCTACACT
AGAAGAACAGTATTTGGTATCTGCGCTCTGCTGAAGCCAGTTACCTTCGGAAAAAGAGTTGGTAGCTCTT
GATCCGGCAAACAAACCACCGCTGGTAGCGGTGGTTTTTTTGTTTGCAAGCAGCAGATTACGCGCAGAAA
AAAAGGATCTCAAGAAGATCCTTTGATCTTTTCTACGGGGTCTGACGCTCAGTGGAACGAAAACTCACGT
TAAGGGATTTTGGTCATGAGATTATCAAAAAGGATCTTCACCTAGATCCTTTTAAATTAAAAATGAAGTT
TTAAATCAATCTAAAGTATATATGAGTAAACTTGGTCTGACAGTTACCAATGCTTAATCAGTGAGGCACC
TATCTCAGCGATCTGTCTATTTCGTTCATCCATAGTTGCCTGACTCCCCGTCGTGTAGATAACTACGATA
CGGGAGGGCTTACCATCTGGCCCCAGTGCTGCAATGATACCGCGAGAACCACGCTCACCGGCTCCAGATT
TATCAGCAATAAACCAGCCAGCCGGAAGGGCCGAGCGCAGAAGTGGTCCTGCAACTTTATCCGCCTCCAT
CCAGTCTATTAATTGTTGCCGGGAAGCTAGAGTAAGTAGTTCGCCAGTTAATAGTTTGCGCAACGTTGTT
GCCATTGCTACAGGCATCGTGGTGTCACGCTCGTCGTTTGGTATGGCTTCATTCAGCTCCGGTTCCCAAC
GATCAAGGCGAGTTACATGATCCCCCATGTTGTGCAAAAAAGCGGTTAGCTCCTTCGGTCCTCCGATCGT
TGTCAGAAGTAAGTTGGCCGCAGTGTTATCACTCATGGTTATGGCAGCACTGCATAATTCTCTTACTGTC
ATGCCATCCGTAAGATGCTTTTCTGTGACTGGTGAGTACTCAACCAAGTCATTCTGAGAATAGTGTATGC
GGCGACCGAGTTGCTCTTGCCCGGCGTCAATACGGGATAATACCGCGCCACATAGCAGAACTTTAAAAGT
GCTCATCATTGGAAAACGTTCTTCGGGGCGAAAACTCTCAAGGATCTTACCGCTGTTGAGATCCAGTTCG
ATGTAACCCACTCGTGCACCCAACTGATCTTCAGCATCTTTTACTTTCACCAGCGTTTCTGGGTGAGCAA
AAACAGGAAGGCAAAATGCCGCAAAAAAGGGAATAAGGGCGACACGGAAATGTTGAATACTCATACTCTT
CCTTTTTCAATATTATTGAAGCATTTATCAGGGTTATTGTCTCATGAGCGGATACATATTTGAATGTATT
TAGAAAAATAAACAAATAGGGGTTCCGCGCACATTTCCCCGAAAAGTGCCACCTGACGTCTAAGAAACCA
TTATTATCATGACATTAACCTATAAAAATAGGCGTATCACGAGGCCCTTTTGTC
Features (pLannotate 1.2.2; 11 found; start..end, strand, type, name):
    137..236     +  misc_feature   bom (fragment): basis of mobility region from pBR322
    242..399     -  CDS            lacZα (fragment): LacZα fragment of β-galactosidase; lacZ fragment
    434..3025    +  CDS            Mlxipl: MLXPL_MOUSE - Also known as Mio, Wbscr14. Experimental evidence at protein level: Swiss-Prot protein existence level 1. Transcriptional repressor. Binds to the canonical and non- canonical E box sequences 5'-CACGTG-3'. From Mus musculus (Mouse).
   3107..3123    -  protein_bind   lac operator: The lac repressor binds to the lac operator to inhibit transcription in E. coli. This inhibition can be relieved by adding lactose or isopropyl-β-D-thiogalactopyranoside (IPTG). lac repressor encoded by lacI
   3131..3161    -  promoter       lac promoter: promoter for the E. coli lac operon
   3176..3197    -  protein_bind   CAP binding site: CAP binding activates transcription in the presence of cAMP. E. coli catabolite activator protein
   3210..3302    -  CDS            lacI (fragment): lac repressor; lacI; The lac repressor binds to the lac operator to inhibit transcription in E. coli. This inhibition can be relieved by adding lactose or isopropyl-β-D-thiogalactopyranoside (IPTG).
   3485..4073    -  rep_origin     ori: high-copy-number ColE1/pMB1/pBR322/pUC origin of replication
   4244..5104    -  CDS            AmpR: β-lactamase; bla; confers resistance to ampicillin, carbenicillin, and related antibiotics
   5105..5209    -  promoter       AmpR promoter: bla
   5304..35      +  CDS            rop (fragment) (across the origin): Rop protein, which maintains plasmids at low copy number; rop
