[The description below was written by a language model from this plasmid's Addgene catalogue record and pLannotate feature annotations shown in this document.]
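Description:
pUC-ChREBPα is a small bacterial cloning plasmid of about 5.3 kb built on the commercial pUC-GW-Amp backbone, a gene-synthesis vector of the pUC family. It is maintained in E. coli through a high-copy ColE1/pMB1-type origin of replication and selected with ampicillin via the β-lactamase (AmpR) gene driven by its native bla promoter. The annotation also picks up short remnants typical of pBR322/pUC-derived backbones: fragments of bom, rop and lacI, none of which is expected to be functional as a partial sequence.

The payload is the mouse Mlxipl coding sequence, a roughly 2.6 kb open reading frame encoding ChREBP (carbohydrate response element binding protein), a basic helix-loop-helix transcription factor that binds E-box-type sequences; the construct name and stated purpose identify it as the α isoform. The insert sits within the disrupted lacZα region of the backbone, flanked on one side by a lacZα fragment and on the other by the lac promoter, lac operator and CAP binding site. Those lac elements lie on the opposite strand from the Mlxipl reading frame, so they would read antisense through the insert and are not arranged to express it. No eukaryotic promoter, polyadenylation signal, epitope tag or reporter is annotated, so the plasmid does not appear to be a mammalian expression vector in itself. This agrees with its classification as a cloning vector: it serves as a sequence-verified source of the ChREBPα open reading frame for subcloning into expression or delivery vectors. The record does not state the cloning method or the downstream vectors intended.
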