Addgene plasmid #211754: pUC-ChREBPα
Purpose: Cloning vector for the expression of mouse ChREBPα
Depositing lab: Russell Goodman. Depositing organization: Massachusetts General Hospital. Publication: ChREBP is activated by reductive stress and mediates GCKR-associated metabolic traits. Singh C, Jin B, Shrestha N, Markhard AL, Panda A, Calvo SE, Deik A, Pan X, Zuckerman AL, Ben Saad A, Corey KE, Sjoquist J, Osganian S, AminiTabrizi R, Rhee EP, Shah H, Goldberger O, Mullen AC, Cracan V, Clish CB, Mootha VK, Goodman RP. Cell Metab. 2024 Jan 2;36(1):144-158.e7. doi: 10.1016/j.cmet.2023.11.010. Epub 2023 Dec 14. PubMed 38101397.
Backbone
  Vector backbone: pUC-GW-Amp
  Backbone manufacturer: Genewiz
  Vector type: Cloning vector
Growth in bacteria
  Bacterial resistance: Ampicillin, 100 μg/mL
  Growth temperature: 30°C
  Growth strain: NEB Stable
  Copy number: High Copy
Gene/Insert
  Gene/Insert name: MLXIPL
  Species: M. musculus (mouse)
  Entrez Gene: Mlxipl (a.k.a. ChREBP, Mlx, WS-bHLH, Wbscr14, bHLHd14)
  Cloning method: Unknown
Terms and licenses: Academic/Nonprofit Terms; Industry Terms: Not Available to Industry
How to cite: pUC-ChREBPα was a gift from Russell Goodman (Addgene plasmid # 211754 ; http://n2t.net/addgene:211754 ; RRID:Addgene_211754)
